Addgene plasmid #65267: pCDH_Str-KDEL_ST-SBP-EGFP
Purpose: synchronize trafficking of ST from the ER (RUSH system)
Depositing lab: Franck Perez. Depositing organization: Institut Curie. Publication: Synchronization of secretory protein traffic in populations of cells. Boncompain G, Divoux S, Gareil N, de Forges H, Lescure A, Latreche L, Mercanti V, Jollivet F, Raposo G, Perez F. Nat Methods. 2012 Mar 11;9(5):493-8. doi: 10.1038/nmeth.1928. PubMed 22406856.
Backbone
  Vector backbone: pCDH-CMV-MCS-EF1-puro
  Backbone manufacturer: system biosciences
  Vector type: Lentiviral
Growth in bacteria
  Bacterial resistance: Ampicillin, 100 μg/mL
  Growth temperature: 37°C
  Growth strain: Stbl3
  Copy number: High Copy
Gene/Insert
  Gene/Insert name: Str-KDEL and truncated sialyltransferase (alt name: ST6GAL1)
  Species: H. sapiens (human)
  Mutation: contains only amino acids 1 to 43 of ST
  Entrez Gene: ST6GAL1 (a.k.a. CDw75, SIAT1, ST6GalI, ST6N)
  Promoter: CMV
  Tag / fusion protein: Streptavidin Binding Protein (SBP) (C terminal on insert); EGFP (C terminal on insert)
  Cloning method: Unknown
  Sequencing primers: 5′ IRES-F; 3′ EGFP-N
Terms and licenses: Academic/Nonprofit Terms; Industry Terms: Not Available to Industry
Depositor comments: luminal tagging
How to cite: pCDH_Str-KDEL_ST-SBP-EGFP was a gift from Franck Perez (Addgene plasmid # 65267 ; http://n2t.net/addgene:65267 ; RRID:Addgene_65267)
