[The description below was written by a language model from this plasmid's Addgene catalogue record and pLannotate feature annotations shown in this document.]
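Description:
pCDH_Str-KDEL_ST-SBP-EGFP is a lentiviral transfer plasmid built on the pCDH-CMV-MCS-EF1-puro backbone and carrying a bicistronic RUSH (retention using selective hooks) cassette for synchronizing the trafficking of a Golgi marker out of the endoplasmic reticulum. It is propagated in E. coli through a high-copy ColE1/pUC-type origin with ampicillin selection. The viral framework comprises an RSV promoter fused to a truncated HIV-1 5' LTR, the Ψ packaging signal with adjoining gag fragment, the RRE, cPPT/CTS, a WPRE and a truncated 3' LTR followed by an SV40 poly(A) signal and SV40 origin. These elements allow the genome to be packaged when helper functions are supplied in trans.

A CMV promoter drives a single transcript encoding both RUSH components. The first reading frame is the "hook": core streptavidin preceded by a short STIM1-derived segment, presumably serving as a signal sequence, and, according to the construct name, ending in a KDEL ER-retention motif, which is not separately annotated. A chimeric intron and an EMCV IRES follow, allowing translation of the "reporter": amino acids 1 to 43 of human sialyltransferase ST6GAL1, fused at its C-terminus to streptavidin-binding peptide (SBP) and EGFP, placing the tags in the lumen. The SBP is not annotated but would fit the gap between the ST6GAL1 fragment and EGFP. In the RUSH system, the streptavidin–SBP interaction holds the reporter in the ER, and adding biotin releases it in a synchronous wave that can be followed by EGFP fluorescence. Downstream, an EF-1α core promoter with an HTLV-1 LTR segment drives the puromycin resistance gene for selecting transduced mammalian cells.
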