Features (pLannotate 1.2.2; 34 found; start..end, strand, type, name):
      6..227     +  promoter       RSV promoter: Rous sarcoma virus enhancer/promoter
    234..414     +  LTR            5' LTR (truncated): truncated 5' long terminal repeat (LTR) from HIV-1
    458..583     +  misc_feature   HIV-1 Ψ: packaging signal of human immunodeficiency virus type 1
    567..905     +  CDS            HIV-1 gag (fragment): gag protein from human immunodeficiency virus 1; gag
   1025..1361    +  ncRNA          RRE: Accession: RF00036 - HIV Rev response element
   1397..1786    +  CDS            env (fragment): ENV_HV1H2 - Experimental evidence at protein level: Swiss-Prot protein existence level 1. [Transmembrane protein gp41]: Acts as a class I viral fusion protein. Under the current model, the protein has at least 3 conformational states: pre-fusion native state, pre-hairpin intermediate state, and post-fusion hairpin state. During fusion of viral and target intracellular membranes, the coiled coil regions (heptad repeats) assume a trimer-of-hairpins structure, positioning the fusion peptide in close proximity to the C-terminal region of the ectodomain. The formation of this structure appears to d
   1798..1915    +  misc_feature   cPPT/CTS: central polypurine tract and central termination sequence of HIV-1
   1928..2004    +  enhancer       CMV enhancer (fragment): human cytomegalovirus immediate early enhancer
   2005..2208    +  promoter       CMV promoter: human cytomegalovirus (CMV) immediate early promoter
   2306..2419    +  CDS            STIM1 (fragment): STIM1_HUMAN - Also known as GOK From Homo sapiens (Human).
   2405..2905    +  CDS            SAV_STRAV (fragment): Experimental evidence at protein level: Swiss-Prot protein existence level 1. The biological function of streptavidin is not known. Forms a strong non-covalent specific complex with biotin (one molecule of biotin per subunit of streptavidin). From Streptomyces avidinii.
   2998..3227    +  intron         chimeric intron: chimera between introns from adenovirus and immunoglobulin heavy chain genes
   3396..3858    +  misc_feature   IRES: internal ribosome entry site (IRES) of the encephalomyocarditis virus (EMCV)
   3885..4013    +  CDS            ST6GAL1 (fragment): SIAT1_HUMAN - Also known as SIAT1. Experimental evidence at protein level: Swiss-Prot protein existence level 1. Transfers sialic acid from CMP-sialic acid to galactose- containing acceptor substrates. From Homo sapiens (Human).
   4146..4862    +  CDS            EGFP: EGFP is a basic (constitutively fluorescent) green fluorescent protein published in 1996, derived from Aequorea victoria. It is reported to be a rapidly-maturing weak dimer with moderate acid sensitivity.
   4909..4993    +  CDS            large T antigen (fragment): large T antigen from SV40 (simian virus 40)
   5065..5276    +  promoter       EF-1α core promoter: core promoter for human elongation factor EF-1α
   5289..5557    +  LTR            5' LTR (truncated): truncated 5' long terminal repeat (LTR) from human T-cell leukemia virus (HTLV) type 1
   5584..6183    +  CDS            PuroR: puromycin N-acetyltransferase; pac from Streptomyces alboniger; confers resistance to puromycin
   6190..6778    +  misc_feature   WPRE: woodchuck hepatitis virus posttranscriptional regulatory element
   6773..6880    +  CDS            nef (fragment): NEF_SIVS4 - Experimental evidence at protein level: Swiss-Prot protein existence level 1. Interferes with TCR signaling from the cell membrane. Interacts with CD247/TCRZ (TCR zeta chain) and exert potent down- regulation of cell surface TCR/CD3 complexes. From Simian immunodeficiency virus (isolate F236/smH4) (SIV-sm) (Simian immunodeficiency virus sooty mangabey monkey).
   6905..7085    +  LTR            5' LTR (truncated): truncated 5' long terminal repeat (LTR) from HIV-1
   7157..7278    +  polyA_signal   SV40 poly(A) signal: SV40 polyadenylation signal
   7297..7432    +  rep_origin     SV40 ori: SV40 origin of replication
   7494..7510    -  protein_bind   lac operator: The lac repressor binds to the lac operator to inhibit transcription in E. coli. This inhibition can be relieved by adding lactose or isopropyl-β-D-thiogalactopyranoside (IPTG). lac repressor encoded by lacI
   7518..7548    -  promoter       lac promoter: promoter for the E. coli lac operon
   7563..7584    -  protein_bind   CAP binding site: CAP binding activates transcription in the presence of cAMP. E. coli catabolite activator protein
   7597..7689    -  CDS            lacI (fragment): lac repressor; lacI; The lac repressor binds to the lac operator to inhibit transcription in E. coli. This inhibition can be relieved by adding lactose or isopropyl-β-D-thiogalactopyranoside (IPTG).
   7872..8460    -  rep_origin     ori: high-copy-number ColE1/pMB1/pBR322/pUC origin of replication
   8631..9491    -  CDS            AmpR: β-lactamase; bla; confers resistance to ampicillin, carbenicillin, and related antibiotics
   9492..9596    -  promoter       AmpR promoter: bla
   9691..9726    +  CDS            rop (fragment): Rop protein, which maintains plasmids at low copy number; rop
   9828..9927    +  misc_feature   bom (fragment): basis of mobility region from pBR322
   9933..10087   -  CDS            lacZα (fragment): LacZα fragment of β-galactosidase; lacZ fragment
>Addgene plasmid #65267 | pCDH_Str-KDEL_ST-SBP-EGFP | depositor full sequence | sequence record 120699 | pCDH_Str-KDEL_ST-SBP-EGFP sequence 10095 bps
ACGCGTGTAGTCTTATGCAATACTCTTGTAGTCTTGCAACATGGTAACGATGAGTTAGCAACATGCCTTA
CAAGGAGAGAAAAAGCACCGTGCATGCCGATTGGTGGAAGTAAGGTGGTACGATCGTGCCTTATTAGGAA
GGCAACAGACGGGTCTGACATGGATTGGACGAACCACTGAATTGCCGCATTGCAGAGATATTGTATTTAA
GTGCCTAGCTCGATACAATAAACGGGTCTCTCTGGTTAGACCAGATCTGAGCCTGGGAGCTCTCTGGCTA
ACTAGGGAACCCACTGCTTAAGCCTCAATAAAGCTTGCCTTGAGTGCTTCAAGTAGTGTGTGCCCGTCTG
TTGTGTGACTCTGGTAACTAGAGATCCCTCAGACCCTTTTAGTCAGTGTGGAAAATCTCTAGCAGTGGCG
CCCGAACAGGGACCTGAAAGCGAAAGGGAAACCAGAGCTCTCTCGACGCAGGACTCGGCTTGCTGAAGCG
CGCACGGCAAGAGGCGAGGGGCGGCGACTGGTGAGTACGCCAAAAATTTTGACTAGCGGAGGCTAGAAGG
AGAGAGATGGGTGCGAGAGCGTCAGTATTAAGCGGGGGAGAATTAGATCGCGATGGGAAAAAATTCGGTT
AAGGCCAGGGGGAAAGAAAAAATATAAATTAAAACATATAGTATGGGCAAGCAGGGAGCTAGAACGATTC
GCAGTTAATCCTGGCCTGTTAGAAACATCAGAAGGCTGTAGACAAATACTGGGACAGCTACAACCATCCC
TTCAGACAGGATCAGAAGAACTTAGATCATTATATAATACAGTAGCAACCCTCTATTGTGTGCATCAAAG
GATAGAGATAAAAGACACCAAGGAAGCTTTAGACAAGATAGAGGAAGAGCAAAACAAAAGTAAGACCACC
GCACAGCAAGCGGCCACTGATCTTCAGACCTGGAGGAGGAGATATGAGGGACAATTGGAGAAGTGAATTA
TATAAATATAAAGTAGTAAAAATTGAACCATTAGGAGTAGCACCCACCAAGGCAAAGAGAAGAGTGGTGC
AGAGAGAAAAAAGAGCAGTGGGAATAGGAGCTTTGTTCCTTGGGTTCTTGGGAGCAGCAGGAAGCACTAT
GGGCGCAGCCTCAATGACGCTGACGGTACAGGCCAGACAATTATTGTCTGGTATAGTGCAGCAGCAGAAC
AATTTGCTGAGGGCTATTGAGGCGCAACAGCATCTGTTGCAACTCACAGTCTGGGGCATCAAGCAGCTCC
AGGCAAGAATCCTGGCTGTGGAAAGATACCTAAAGGATCAACAGCTCCTGGGGATTTGGGGTTGCTCTGG
AAAACTCATTTGCACCACTGCTGTGCCTTGGAATGCTAGTTGGAGTAATAAATCTCTGGAACAGATTGGA
ATCACACGACCTGGATGGAGTGGGACAGAGAAATTAACAATTACACAAGCTTAATACACTCCTTAATTGA
AGAATCGCAAAACCAGCAAGAAAAGAATGAACAAGAATTATTGGAATTAGATAAATGGGCAAGTTTGTGG
AATTGGTTTAACATAACAAATTGGCTGTGGTATATAAAATTATTCATAATGATAGTAGGAGGCTTGGTAG
GTTTAAGAATAGTTTTTGCTGTACTTTCTATAGTGAATAGAGTTAGGCAGGGATATTCACCATTATCGTT
TCAGACCCACCTCCCAACCCCGAGGGGACCCGACAGGCCCGAAGGAATAGAAGAAGAAGGTGGAGAGAGA
GACAGAGACAGATCCATTCGATTAGTGAACGGATCTCGACGGTTAACTTTTAAAAGAAAAGGGGGGATTG
GGGGGTACAGTGCAGGGGAAAGAATAGTAGACATAATAGCAACAGACATACAAACTAAAGAATTACAAAA
ACAAATTACAAAAATTCAAAATTTTATCGATACTAGTATTATGCCCAGTACATGACCTTATGGGACTTTC
CTACTTGGCAGTACATCTACGTATTAGTCATCGCTATTACCATGGTGATGCGGTTTTGGCAGTACATCAA
TGGGCGTGGATAGCGGTTTGACTCACGGGGATTTCCAAGTCTCCACCCCATTGACGTCAATGGGAGTTTG
TTTTGGCACCAAAATCAACGGGACTTTCCAAAATGTCGTAACAACTCCGCCCCATTGACGCAAATGGGCG
GTAGGCGTGTACGGTGGGAGGTCTATATAAGCAGAGCTCGTTTAGTGAACCGTCAGATCGCCTGGAGACG
CCATCCACGCTGTTTTGACCTCCATAGAAGATTCTAGAGCTAGCGCTTAAGGCCTGTTAACCGGTATGGA
TGTATGCGTCCGTCTTGCCCTGTGGCTCCTCTGGGGACTCCTCCTGCACCAGGGCCAGAGCCTCAGCCAT
AGTCACAGTGAGAAGGCGACAGGAACCAGCTCGGGCGCCGGTTTAAACGACCCTAGCAAAGACTCAAAAG
CTCAGGTGTCCGCTGCCGAGGCTGGCATTACTGGAACATGGTACAATCAGCTCGGGAGCACCTTTATTGT
GACTGCTGGAGCCGATGGAGCCCTCACCGGAACATACGAATCTGCTGTGGGAAACGCCGAATCACGGTAC
GTCCTCACTGGCCGATACGATAGTGCCCCTGCCACCGACGGATCTGGGACTGCCCTGGGATGGACTGTCG
CTTGGAAAAACAACTACCGGAATGCTCATTCTGCCACAACATGGAGTGGACAGTACGTGGGAGGCGCTGA
GGCTAGAATCAATACACAGTGGCTGCTCACATCTGGCACAACCGAGGCAAATGCTTGGAAATCCACCCTG
GTGGGACATGACACATTCACCAAAGTGAAACCCTCCGCCGCTTCAATCGATGCCGCCAAAAAAGCCGGAG
TCAACAACGGCAATCCTCTGGATGCCGTCCAGCAGCTCGGACCGAAAGATGAACTGTGAGCGGCCGCATA
GATAACTGATCCAGTGTGCTGGAATTAATTCGCTGTCTGCGAGGGCCAGCTGTTGGGGTGAGTACTCCCT
CTCAAAAGCGGGCATGACTTCTGCGCTAAGATTGTCAGTTTCCAAAAACGAGGAGGATTTGATATTCACC
TGGCCCGCGGTGATGCCTTTGAGGGTGGCCGCGTCCATCTGGTCAGAAAAGACAATCTTTTTGTTGTCAA
GCTTGAGGTGTGGCAGGCTTGAGATCTGGCCATACACTTGAGTGACAATGACATCCACTTTGCCTTTCTC
TCCACAGGTGTCCACTCCCAGGTCCAACTGCAGGTCGAGCATGCATCTAGGGCGGCCAATTCCGCCCCTC
TCCCTCCCCCCCCCCTAACGTTACTGGCCGAAGCCGCTTGGAATAAGGCCGGTGTGCGTTTGTCTATATG
TTATTTTCCACCATATTGCCGTCTTTTGGCAATGTGAGGGCCCGGAAACCTGGCCCTGTCTTCTTGACGA
GCATTCCTAGGGGTCTTTCCCCTCTCGCCAAAGGAATGCAAGGTCTGTTGAATGTCGTGAAGGAAGCAGT
TCCTCTGGAAGCTTCTTGAAGACAAACAACGTCTGTAGCGACCCTTTGCAGGCAGCGGAACCCCCCACCT
GGCGACAGGTGCCTCTGCGGCCAAAAGCCACGTGTATAAGATACACCTGCAAAGGCGGCACAACCCCAGT
GCCACGTTGTGAGTTGGATAGTTGTGGAAAGAGTCAAATGGCTCTCCTCAAGCGTATTCAACAAGGGGCT
GAAGGATGCCCAGAAGGTACCCCATTGTATGGGATCTGATCTGGGGCCTCGGTGCACATGCTTTACATGT
GTTTAGTCGAGGTTAAAAAAACGTCTAGGCCCCCCGAACCACGGGGACGTGGTTTTCCTTTGAAAAACAC
GATGATAAGCTTGCCACAACCCGGGAGGCGCGCCATGATTCACACCAACCTGAAGAAAAAGTTCAGCTGC
TGCGTCCTGGTCTTTCTTCTGTTTGCAGTCATCTGTGTGTGGAAGGAAAAGAAGAAAGGGAGTTACTATG
ATTCCTTTAAATTGCAAACCAAGGGGAATTCCATGGACGAGAAGACCACTGGTTGGCGAGGTGGACACGT
TGTTGAAGGACTGGCTGGGGAACTTGAACAACTTCGTGCACGACTGGAGCATCACCCACAAGGTCAACGT
GAACCACCTGCAGGTATGGTGAGCAAAGGCGAGGAGCTGTTCACCGGGGTGGTGCCCATCCTGGTCGAGC
TGGACGGCGACGTAAACGGCCACAAGTTCAGCGTGTCCGGCGAGGGCGAGGGCGATGCCACCTACGGCAA
GCTGACCCTGAAGTTCATCTGCACCACCGGCAAGCTGCCCGTGCCCTGGCCCACCCTCGTGACCACCCTG
ACCTACGGCGTGCAGTGCTTCAGCCGCTACCCCGACCACATGAAGCAGCACGACTTCTTCAAGTCCGCCA
TGCCCGAAGGCTACGTCCAGGAGCGCACCATCTTCTTCAAGGACGACGGCAACTACAAGACCCGCGCCGA
GGTGAAGTTCGAGGGCGACACCCTGGTGAACCGCATCGAGCTGAAGGGCATCGACTTCAAGGAGGACGGC
AACATCCTGGGGCACAAGCTGGAGTACAACTACAACAGCCACAACGTCTATATCATGGCCGACAAGCAGA
AGAACGGCATCAAGGTGAACTTCAAGATCCGCCACAACATCGAGGACGGCAGCGTGCAGCTCGCCGACCA
CTACCAGCAGAACACCCCCATCGGCGACGGCCCCGTGCTGCTGCCCGACAACCACTACCTGAGCACCCAG
TCCGCCCTGAGCAAAGACCCCAACGAGAAGCGCGATCACATGGTCCTGCTGGAGTTCGTGACCGCCGCCG
GGATCACTCTCGGCATGGACGAGCTGTACAAGGGCCGGCCTTAAGGCCTCGAGGGCCAATTAATTAACTC
TAGATAACTGATCATAATCAGCCATACCACATTTGTAGAGGTTTTACTTGCTTTAAAAAACCTCCCACAC
CTCCCCCTGAACCTGAAACATAAAATGAATGCAATTCGAATTTAAATGGATCCGCGGCCGCGAAGGATCT
GCGATCGCTCCGGTGCCCGTCAGTGGGCAGAGCGCACATCGCCCACAGTCCCCGAGAAGTTGGGGGGAGG
GGTCGGCAATTGAACGGGTGCCTAGAGAAGGTGGCGCGGGGTAAACTGGGAAAGTGATGTCGTGTACTGG
CTCCGCCTTTTTCCCGAGGGTGGGGGAGAACCGTATATAAGTGCAGTAGTCGCCGTGAACGTTCTTTTTC
GCAACGGGTTTGCCGCCAGAACACAGCTGAAGCTTCGAGGGGCTCGCATCTCTCCTTCACGCGCCCGCCG
CCCTACCTGAGGCCGCCATCCACGCCGGTTGAGTCGCGTTCTGCCGCCTCCCGCCTGTGGTGCCTCCTGA
ACTGCGTCCGCCGTCTAGGTAAGTTTAAAGCTCAGGTCGAGACCGGGCCTTTGTCCGGCGCTCCCTTGGA
GCCTACCTAGACTCAGCCGGCTCTCCACGCTTTGCCTGACCCTGCTTGCTCAACTCTACGTCTTTGTTTC
GTTTTCTGTTCTGCGCCGTTACAGATCCAAGCTGTGACCGGCGCCTACGCTAGATGACCGAGTACAAGCC
CACGGTGCGCCTCGCCACCCGCGACGACGTCCCCAGGGCCGTACGCACCCTCGCCGCCGCGTTCGCCGAC
TACCCCGCCACGCGCCACACCGTCGATCCGGACCGCCACATCGAGCGGGTCACCGAGCTGCAAGAACTCT
TCCTCACGCGCGTCGGGCTCGACATCGGCAAGGTGTGGGTCGCGGACGACGGCGCCGCGGTGGCGGTCTG
GACCACGCCGGAGAGCGTCGAAGCGGGGGCGGTGTTCGCCGAGATCGGCCCGCGCATGGCCGAGTTGAGC
GGTTCCCGGCTGGCCGCGCAGCAACAGATGGAAGGCCTCCTGGCGCCGCACCGGCCCAAGGAGCCCGCGT
GGTTCCTGGCCACCGTCGGCGTCTCGCCCGACCACCAGGGCAAGGGTCTGGGCAGCGCCGTCGTGCTCCC
CGGAGTGGAGGCGGCCGAGCGCGCCGGGGTGCCCGCCTTCCTGGAGACCTCCGCGCCCCGCAACCTCCCC
TTCTACGAGCGGCTCGGCTTCACCGTCACCGCCGACGTCGAGGTGCCCGAAGGACCGCGCACCTGGTGCA
TGACCCGCAAGCCCGGTGCCTGAGTCGACAATCAACCTCTGGATTACAAAATTTGTGAAAGATTGACTGG
TATTCTTAACTATGTTGCTCCTTTTACGCTATGTGGATACGCTGCTTTAATGCCTTTGTATCATGCTATT
GCTTCCCGTATGGCTTTCATTTTCTCCTCCTTGTATAAATCCTGGTTGCTGTCTCTTTATGAGGAGTTGT
GGCCCGTTGTCAGGCAACGTGGCGTGGTGTGCACTGTGTTTGCTGACGCAACCCCCACTGGTTGGGGCAT
TGCCACCACCTGTCAGCTCCTTTCCGGGACTTTCGCTTTCCCCCTCCCTATTGCCACGGCGGAACTCATC
GCCGCCTGCCTTGCCCGCTGCTGGACAGGGGCTCGGCTGTTGGGCACTGACAATTCCGTGGTGTTGTCGG
GGAAATCATCGTCCTTTCCTTGGCTGCTCGCCTGTGTTGCCACCTGGATTCTGCGCGGGACGTCCTTCTG
CTACGTCCCTTCGGCCCTCAATCCAGCGGACCTTCCTTCCCGCGGCCTGCTGCCGGCTCTGCGGCCTCTT
CCGCGTCTTCGCCTTCGCCCTCAGACGAGTCGGATCTCCCTTTGGGCCGCCTCCCCGCCTGGTACCTTTA
AGACCAATGACTTACAAGGCAGCTGTAGATCTTAGCCACTTTTTAAAAGAAAAGGGGGGACTGGAAGGGC
TAATTCACTCCCAACGAAAATAAGATCTGCTTTTTGCTTGTACTGGGTCTCTCTGGTTAGACCAGATCTG
AGCCTGGGAGCTCTCTGGCTAACTAGGGAACCCACTGCTTAAGCCTCAATAAAGCTTGCCTTGAGTGCTT
CAAGTAGTGTGTGCCCGTCTGTTGTGTGACTCTGGTAACTAGAGATCCCTCAGACCCTTTTAGTCAGTGT
GGAAAATCTCTAGCAGTAGTAGTTCATGTCATCTTATTATTCAGTATTTATAACTTGCAAAGAAATGAAT
ATCAGAGAGTGAGAGGAACTTGTTTATTGCAGCTTATAATGGTTACAAATAAAGCAATAGCATCACAAAT
TTCACAAATAAAGCATTTTTTTCACTGCATTCTAGTTGTGGTTTGTCCAAACTCATCAATGTATCTTATC
ATGTCTGGCTCTAGCTATCCCGCCCCTAACTCCGCCCAGTTCCGCCCATTCTCCGCCCCATGGCTGACTA
ATTTTTTTTATTTATGCAGAGGCCGAGGCCGCCTCGGCCTCTGAGCTATTCCAGAAGTAGTGAGGAGGCT
TTTTTGGAGGCCTAGACTTTTGCAGAGACGGCCCAAATTCGTAATCATGGTCATAGCTGTTTCCTGTGTG
AAATTGTTATCCGCTCACAATTCCACACAACATACGAGCCGGAAGCATAAAGTGTAAAGCCTGGGGTGCC
TAATGAGTGAGCTAACTCACATTAATTGCGTTGCGCTCACTGCCCGCTTTCCAGTCGGGAAACCTGTCGT
GCCAGCTGCATTAATGAATCGGCCAACGCGCGGGGAGAGGCGGTTTGCGTATTGGGCGCTCTTCCGCTTC
CTCGCTCACTGACTCGCTGCGCTCGGTCGTTCGGCTGCGGCGAGCGGTATCAGCTCACTCAAAGGCGGTA
ATACGGTTATCCACAGAATCAGGGGATAACGCAGGAAAGAACATGTGAGCAAAAGGCCAGCAAAAGGCCA
GGAACCGTAAAAAGGCCGCGTTGCTGGCGTTTTTCCATAGGCTCCGCCCCCCTGACGAGCATCACAAAAA
TCGACGCTCAAGTCAGAGGTGGCGAAACCCGACAGGACTATAAAGATACCAGGCGTTTCCCCCTGGAAGC
TCCCTCGTGCGCTCTCCTGTTCCGACCCTGCCGCTTACCGGATACCTGTCCGCCTTTCTCCCTTCGGGAA
GCGTGGCGCTTTCTCATAGCTCACGCTGTAGGTATCTCAGTTCGGTGTAGGTCGTTCGCTCCAAGCTGGG
CTGTGTGCACGAACCCCCCGTTCAGCCCGACCGCTGCGCCTTATCCGGTAACTATCGTCTTGAGTCCAAC
CCGGTAAGACACGACTTATCGCCACTGGCAGCAGCCACTGGTAACAGGATTAGCAGAGCGAGGTATGTAG
GCGGTGCTACAGAGTTCTTGAAGTGGTGGCCTAACTACGGCTACACTAGAAGGACAGTATTTGGTATCTG
CGCTCTGCTGAAGCCAGTTACCTTCGGAAAAAGAGTTGGTAGCTCTTGATCCGGCAAACAAACCACCGCT
GGTAGCGGTGGTTTTTTTGTTTGCAAGCAGCAGATTACGCGCAGAAAAAAAGGATCTCAAGAAGATCCTT
TGATCTTTTCTACGGGGTCTGACGCTCAGTGGAACGAAAACTCACGTTAAGGGATTTTGGTCATGAGATT
ATCAAAAAGGATCTTCACCTAGATCCTTTTAAATTAAAAATGAAGTTTTAAATCAATCTAAAGTATATAT
GAGTAAACTTGGTCTGACAGTTACCAATGCTTAATCAGTGAGGCACCTATCTCAGCGATCTGTCTATTTC
GTTCATCCATAGTTGCCTGACTCCCCGTCGTGTAGATAACTACGATACGGGAGGGCTTACCATCTGGCCC
CAGTGCTGCAATGATACCGCGAGACCCACGCTCACCGGCTCCAGATTTATCAGCAATAAACCAGCCAGCC
GGAAGGGCCGAGCGCAGAAGTGGTCCTGCAACTTTATCCGCCTCCATCCAGTCTATTAATTGTTGCCGGG
AAGCTAGAGTAAGTAGTTCGCCAGTTAATAGTTTGCGCAACGTTGTTGCCATTGCTACAGGCATCGTGGT
GTCACGCTCGTCGTTTGGTATGGCTTCATTCAGCTCCGGTTCCCAACGATCAAGGCGAGTTACATGATCC
CCCATGTTGTGCAAAAAAGCGGTTAGCTCCTTCGGTCCTCCGATCGTTGTCAGAAGTAAGTTGGCCGCAG
TGTTATCACTCATGGTTATGGCAGCACTGCATAATTCTCTTACTGTCATGCCATCCGTAAGATGCTTTTC
TGTGACTGGTGAGTACTCAACCAAGTCATTCTGAGAATAGTGTATGCGGCGACCGAGTTGCTCTTGCCCG
GCGTCAATACGGGATAATACCGCGCCACATAGCAGAACTTTAAAAGTGCTCATCATTGGAAAACGTTCTT
CGGGGCGAAAACTCTCAAGGATCTTACCGCTGTTGAGATCCAGTTCGATGTAACCCACTCGTGCACCCAA
CTGATCTTCAGCATCTTTTACTTTCACCAGCGTTTCTGGGTGAGCAAAAACAGGAAGGCAAAATGCCGCA
AAAAAGGGAATAAGGGCGACACGGAAATGTTGAATACTCATACTCTTCCTTTTTCAATATTATTGAAGCA
TTTATCAGGGTTATTGTCTCATGAGCGGATACATATTTGAATGTATTTAGAAAAATAAACAAATAGGGGT
TCCGCGCACATTTCCCCGAAAAGTGCCACCTGACGTCTAAGAAACCATTATTATCATGACATTAACCTAT
AAAAATAGGCGTATCACGAGGCCCTTTCGTCTCGCGCGTTTCGGTGATGACGGTGAAAACCTCTGACACA
TGCAGCTCCCGGAGACGGTCACAGCTTGTCTGTAAGCGGATGCCGGGAGCAGACAAGCCCGTCAGGGCGC
GTCAGCGGGTGTTGGCGGGTGTCGGGGCTGGCTTAACTATGCGGCATCAGAGCAGATTGTACTGAGAGTG
CACCATATGCGGTGTGAAATACCGCACAGATGCGTAAGGAGAAAATACCGCATCAGGCGCCATTCGCCAT
TCAGGCTGCGCAACTGTTGGGAAGGGCGATCGGTGCGGGCCTCTTCGCTATTACGCCAGCTGGCGAAAGG
GGGATGTGCTGCAAGGCGATTAAGTTGGGTAACGCCAGGGTTTTCCCAGTCACGACGTTGTAAAACGACG
GCCAGTGCCAAGCTG
