>Addgene plasmid #65267 | pCDH_Str-KDEL_ST-SBP-EGFP | addgene partial sequence | sequence record 115608 | CMV-F 5'-CGCAAATGGGCGGTAGGCGTG-3'
GTGAACCGTCAGATCGCCTGGAGACGCCATCCACGCTGTTTTGACCTCCATAGAAGATTCTAGAGCTAGC
GCTTAAGGCCTGTTAACCGGTATGGATGTATGCGTCCGTCTTGCCCTGTGGCTCCTCTGGGGACTCCTCC
TGCACCAGGGCCAGAGCCTCAGCCATAGTCACAGTGAGAAGGCGACAGGAACCAGCTCGGGCGCCGGTTT
AAACGACCCTAGCAAAGACTCAAAAGCTCAGGTGTCCGCTGCCGAGGCTGGCATTACTGGAACATGGTAC
AATCAGCTCGGGAGCACCTTTATTGTGACTGCTGGAGCCGATGGAGCCCTCACCGGAACATACGAATCTG
CTGTGGGAAACGCCGAATCACGGTACGTCCTCACTGGCCGATACGATAGTGCCCCTGCCACCGACGGATC
TGGGACTGCCCTGGGATGGACTGTCGCTTGGAAAAACAACTACCGGAATGCTCATTCTGCCACAACATGG
AGTGGACAGTACGTGGGAGGCGCTGAGGCTAGAATCAATACACAGTGGCTGCTCACATCTGGCACAACCG
AGGCAAATGCTTGGAAATCCACCCTGGTGGGACATGACACATTCACCAAAGTGAAACCCTCCGCCGCTTC
AATCGATGCCGCCAAAAAAGCCGGAGTCAACAACGGCAATCCTCTGGATGCCGTCCAGCAGCTCGGACCG
AAAGATGAACTGTGAGC
