>Addgene plasmid #65267 | pCDH_Str-KDEL_ST-SBP-EGFP | addgene partial sequence | sequence record 115609 | EF1a-R 5'-CACGGCGACTACTGCACTTA-3'
CGGAGCCAGTACACGACATCACTTTCCCAGTTTACCCCGCGCCACCTTCTCTAGGCACCCGTTCAATTGC
CGACCCCTCCCCCCAACTTCTCGGGGACTGTGGGCGATGTGCGCTCTGCCCACTGACGGGCACCGGAGCG
ATCGCAGATCCTTCGCGGCCGCGGATCCATTTAAATTCGAATTGCATTCATTTTATGTTTCAGGTTCAGG
GGGAGGTGTGGGAGGTTTTTTAAAGCAAGTAAAACCTCTACAAATGTGGTATGGCTGATTATGATCAGTT
ATCTAGAGTTAATTAATTGGCCCTCGAGGCCTTAAGGCCGGCCCTTGTACAGCTCGTCCATGCCGAGAGT
GATCCCGGCGGCGGTCACGAACTCCAGCAGGACCATGTGATCGCGCTTCTCGTTGGGGTCTTTGCTCAGG
GCGGACTGGGTGCTCAGGTAGTGGTTGTCGGGCAGCAGCACGGGGCCGTCGCCGATGGGGGTGTTCTGCT
GGTAGTGGTCGGCGAGCTGCACGCTGCCGTCCTCGATGTTGTGGCGGATCTTGAAGTTCACCTTGATGCC
GTTCTTCTGCTTGTCGGCCATGATATAGACGTTGTGGCTGTTGTAGTTGTACTCCAGCTTGTGCCCCAGG
ATGTTGCCGTCCTCCTTG
