>Addgene plasmid #65267 | pCDH_Str-KDEL_ST-SBP-EGFP | addgene partial sequence | sequence record 116731 | IRES-F 5'-TGGCTCTCCTCAAGCGTATT-3'
ATTGTATGGGATCTGATCTGGGGCCTCGGTGCACATGCTTTACATGTGTTTAGTCGAGGTTAAAAAAACG
TCTAGGCCCCCCGAACCACGGGGACGTGGTTTTCCTTTGAAAAACACGATGATAAGCTTGCCACAACCCG
GGAGGCGCGCCATGATTCACACCAACCTGAAGAAAAAGTTCAGCTGCTGCGTCCTGGTCTTTCTTCTGTT
TGCAGTCATCTGTGTGTGGAAGGAAAAGAAGAAAGGGAGTTACTATGATTCCTTTAAATTGCAAACCAAG
GGGAATTCCATGGACGAGAAGACCACTGGTTGGCGAGGTGGACACGTTGTTGAAGGACTGGCTGGGGAAC
TTGAACAACTTCGTGCACGACTGGAGCATCACCCACAAGGTCAACGTGAACCACCTGCAGGTATGGTGAG
CAAAGGCGAGGAGCTGTTCACCGGGGTGGTGCCCATCCTGGTCGAGCTGGACGGCGACGTAAACGGCCAC
AAGTTCAGCGTGTCCGGCGAGGGCGAGGGCGATGCCACCTACGGC
